>Addgene plasmid #136374 | pYPQ141-ZmUbi-RZ-Aa3.8.3 | depositor full sequence | sequence record 263171 | pYPQ141-ZmUbi-RZ-Aa3.8.3 sequence 5087 bps
TTTCCCAGTCACGACGTTGTAAAACGACGGCCAGTCTTAAGCTCGGGCCCAAATAATGATTTTATTTTGA
CTGATAGTGACCTGTTCGTTGCAACAAATTGATGAGCAATGCTTTTTTATAATGCCAACTTTGTATACAA
AAGTTGCCCCATGGCGTTCCCTCTAGAGAGATAATGAGCATTGCATGTCTAAGTTATAAAAAATTACCAC
ATATTTTTTTTGTCACACTTGTTTGAAGTGCAGTTTATCTATCTTTATACATATATTTAAACTTTACTCT
ACGAATAATATAATCTATAGTACTACAATAATATCAGTGTTTTAGAGAATCATATAAATGAACAGTTAGA
CATGGTCTAAAGGACAATTGAGTATTTTGACAACAGGACTCTACAGTTTTATCTTTTTAGTGTGCATGTG
TTCTCCTTTTTTTTTGCAAATAGCTTCACCTATATAATACTTCATCCATTTTATTAGTACATCCATTTAG
GGTTTAGGGTTAATGGTTTTTATAGACTAATTTTTTTAGTACATCTATTTTATTCTATTTTAGCCTCTAA
ATTAAGAAAACTAAAACTCTATTTTAGTTTTTTTATTTAATAATTTAGATATAAAATAGAATAAAATAAA
GTGACTAAAAATTAAACAAATACCCTTTAAGAAATTAAAAAAACTAAGGAAACATTTTTCTTGTTTCGAG
TAGATAATGCCAGCCTGTTAAACGCCGTCGACGAGTCTAACGGACACCAACCAGCGAACCAGCAGCGTCG
CGTCGGGCCAAGCGAAGCAGACGGCACGGCATCTCTGTCGCTGCCTCTGGACCCCTCTCGAGAGTTCCGC
TCCACCGTTGGACTTGCTCCGCTGTCGGCATCCAGAAATTGCGTGGCGGAGCGGCAGACGTGAGCCGGCA
CGGCAGGCGGCCTCCTCCTCCTCTCACGGCACCGGCAGCTACGGGGGATTCCTTTCCCACCGCTCCTTCG
CTTTCCCTTCCTCGCCCGCCGTAATAAATAGACACCCCCTCCACACCCTCTTTCCCCAACCTCGTGTTGT
TCGGAGCGCACACACACACAACCAGATCTCCCCCAAATCCACCCGTCGGCACCTCCGCTTCAAGGTACGC
CGCTCGTCCTCCCCCCCCCCCCCCTCTCTACCTTCTCTAGATCGGCGTTCCGGTCCATGGTTAGGGCCCG
GTAGTTCTACTTCTGTTCATGTTTGTGTTAGATCCGTGTTTGTGTTAGATCCGTGCTGCTAGCGTTCGTA
CACGGATGCGACCTGTACGTCAGACACGTTCTGATTGCTAACTTGCCAGTGTTTCTCTTTGGGGAATCCT
GGGATGGCTCTAGCCGTTCCGCAGACGGGATCGATTTCATGATTTTTTTTGTTTCGTTGCATAGGGTTTG
GTTTGCCCTTTTCCTTTATTTCAATATATGCCGTGCACTTGTTTGTCGGGTCATCTTTTCATGCTTTTTT
TTGTCTTGGTTGTGATGATGTGGTCTGGTTGGGCGGTCGTTCTAGATCGGAGTAGAATTAATTCTGTTTC
AAACTACCTGGTGGATTTATTAATTTTGGATCTGTATGTGTGTGCCATACATATTCATAGTTACGAATTG
AAGATGATGGATGGAAATATCGATCTAGGATAGGTATACATGTTGATGCGGGTTTTACTGATGCATATAC
AGAGATGCTTTTTGTTCGCTTGGTTGTGATGATGTGGTGTGGTTGGGCGGTCGTTCATTCGTTCTAGATC
GGAGTAGAATACTGTTTCAAACTACCTGGTGTATTTATTAATTTTGGAACTGTATGTGTGTGTCATACAT
CTTCATAGTTACGAGTTTAAGATGGATGGAAATATCGATCTAGGATAGGTATACATGTTGATGTGGGTTT
TACTGATGCATATACATGATGGCATATGCAGCATCTATTCATATGCTCTAACCTTGAGTACCTATCTATT
ATAATAAACAAGTATGTTTTATAATTATTTTGATCTTGATATACTTGGATGATGGCATATGCAGCAGCTA
TATGTGGATTTTTTTAGCCCTGCCTTCATACGCTATTTATTTGCTTGGTACTGTTTCTTTTGTCGATGCT
CACCCTGTTGTTTGGTGTTACTTCTGCAGGGATCCTTAGACCTGATGAGTCCGTGAGGACGAAACGAGTA
AGCTCGTCGTCTAAAGGACAGAATTTTTCAACGGGTGTGCCAATGGCCACTTTCCAGGTGGCAAAGCCCG
TTGAACTTCGGCCGACGTCTGTACCCACTAGGAGTACAAGGCCGAAGTGGCACGAGACGGAGCTCAGTCT
GACCGCGGCGTCTCTGGCCGGCATGGTCCCAGCCTCCTCGCTGGCGCCGGCTGGGCAACATGCTTCGGCA
TGGCGAATGGGACGGTACCCGGCCGGAATTCGACCCAGCTTTCTTGTACAAAGTTGGCATTATAAAAAAT
AATTGCTCATCAATTTGTTGCAACGAACAGGTCACTATCAGTCAAAATAAAATCATTATTTGCCATCCAG
CTGATATCCCCTATAGTGAGTCGTATTACATGGTCATAGCATCCCCTATAGTGAGTCGTATTACATGGTC
ATAGCTGTTTCCTGGCAGCTCTGGCCCGTGTCTCAAAATCTCTGATGTTACATTGCACAAGATAAAAATA
TATCATCATGCCTCCTCTGGACCAGCCAGGACAGAAATGCCTCGACTTCGCTGCTGCCCAAGGTTGCCGG
GTGACGCACACCGTGGAAACGGATGAAGGCACGAACCCAGTGGACATAAGCCTGTTCGGTTCGTAAGCTG
TAATGCAAGTAGCGTATGCGCTCACGCAACTGGTCCAGAACCTTGACCGAACGCAGCGGTGGTAACGGCG
CAGTGGCGGTTTTCATGGCTTGTTATGACTGTTTTTTTGGGGTACAGTCTATGCCTCGGGCATCCAAGCA
GCAAGCGCGTTACGCCGTGGGTCGATGTTTGATGTTATGGAGCAGCAACGATGTTACGCAGCAGGGCAGT
CGCCCTAAAACAAAGTTAAACATCATGAGGGAAGCGGTGATCGCCGAAGTATCGACTCAACTATCAGAGG
TAGTTGGCGTCATCGAGCGCCATCTCGAACCGACGTTGCTGGCCGTACATTTGTACGGCTCCGCAGTGGA
TGGCGGCCTGAAGCCACACAGTGATATTGATTTGCTGGTTACGGTGACCGTAAGGCTTGATGAAACAACG
CGGCGAGCTTTGATCAACGACCTTTTGGAAACTTCGGCTTCCCCTGGAGAGAGCGAGATTCTCCGCGCTG
TAGAAGTCACCATTGTTGTGCACGACGACATCATTCCGTGGCGTTATCCAGCTAAGCGCGAACTGCAATT
TGGAGAATGGCAGCGCAATGACATTCTTGCAGGTATCTTCGAGCCAGCCACGATCGACATTGATCTGGCT
ATCTTGCTGACAAAAGCAAGAGAACATAGCGTTGCCTTGGTAGGTCCAGCGGCGGAGGAACTCTTTGATC
CGGTTCCTGAACAGGATCTATTTGAGGCGCTAAATGAAACCTTAACGCTATGGAACTCGCCGCCCGACTG
GGCTGGCGATGAGCGAAATGTAGTGCTTACGTTGTCCCGCATTTGGTACAGCGCAGTAACCGGCAAAATC
GCGCCGAAGGATGTCGCTGCCGACTGGGCAATGGAGCGCCTGCCGGCCCAGTATCAGCCCGTCATACTTG
AAGCTAGACAGGCTTATCTTGGACAAGAAGAAGATCGCTTGGCCTCGCGCGCAGATCAGTTGGAAGAATT
TGTCCACTACGTGAAAGGCGAGATCACCAAGGTAGTCGGCAAATAACCCTCGAGCCACCCATGACCAAAA
TCCCTTAACGTGAGTTACGCGTCGTTCCACTGAGCGTCAGACCCCGTAGAAAAGATCAAAGGATCTTCTT
GAGATCCTTTTTTTCTGCGCGTAATCTGCTGCTTGCAAACAAAAAAACCACCGCTACCAGCGGTGGTTTG
TTTGCCGGATCAAGAGCTACCAACTCTTTTTCCGAAGGTAACTGGCTTCAGCAGAGCGCAGATACCAAAT
ACTGTCCTTCTAGTGTAGCCGTAGTTAGGCCACCACTTCAAGAACTCTGTAGCACCGCCTACATACCTCG
CTCTGCTAATCCTGTTACCAGTGGCTGCTGCCAGTGGCGATAAGTCGTGTCTTACCGGGTTGGACTCAAG
ACGATAGTTACCGGATAAGGCGCAGCGGTCGGGCTGAACGGGGGGTTCGTGCACACAGCCCAGCTTGGAG
CGAACGACCTACACCGAACTGAGATACCTACAGCGTGAGCATTGAGAAAGCGCCACGCTTCCCGAAGGGA
GAAAGGCGGACAGGTATCCGGTAAGCGGCAGGGTCGGAACAGGAGAGCGCACGAGGGAGCTTCCAGGGGG
AAACGCCTGGTATCTTTATAGTCCTGTCGGGTTTCGCCACCTCTGACTTGAGCGTCGATTTTTGTGATGC
TCGTCAGGGGGGCGGAGCCTATGGAAAAACGCCAGCAACGCGGCCTTTTTACGGTTCCTGGCCTTTTGCT
GGCCTTTTGCTCACATGTTCTTTCCTGCGTTATCCCCTGATTCTGTGGATAACCGTATTACCGCCTTTGA
GTGAGCTGATACCGCTCGCCGCAGCCGAACGACCGAGCGCAGCGAGTCAGTGAGCGAGGAAGCGGAAGAG
CGCCCAATACGCAAACCGCCTCTCCCCGCGCGTTGGCCGATTCATTAATGCAGCTGGCACGACAGGTTTC
CCGACTGGAAAGCGGGCAGTGAGCGCAACGCAATTAATACGCGTACCGCTCGCCAGGAAGAGTTTGTAGA
AACGCAAAAAGGCCATCCGTCAGGATGGCCTTCTGCTTAGTTTGATGCCTGGCAGTTTATGGCGGGCGTC
CTGCCCGCCACCCTCCGGGCCGTTGCTTCACAACGTTCAAATCCGCTCCCGGCGGATTTGTCCTACTCAG
GAGAGCGTTCACCGACAAACAACAGATAAAACGAAAGGCCCAGTCTTCCGACTGAGCCTTTCGTTTTATT
TGATGCCTGGCAGTTCCCTACTCTCGCGTTAACGCTTGCATGGATGT
Features (pLannotate 1.2.2; 14 found; start..end, strand, type, name):
     51..146     +  protein_bind   attL5: mutant version of attL; recombination site for the Gateway® LR reaction LR Clonase™
    167..2129    +  promoter       Ubi promoter: maize polyubiquitin gene promoter
   2142..2165    +  misc_RNA       sTRSV HHRz (fragment): hammerhead ribozyme from the tobacco ringspot virus satellite RNA (Khvorova et al., 2003)
   2413..2512    -  protein_bind   attL2: mutant version of attL; recombination site for the Gateway® LR reaction LR Clonase™
   2530..2548    -  promoter       T7 promoter: promoter for bacteriophage T7 RNA polymerase
   2565..2583    -  promoter       T7 promoter: promoter for bacteriophage T7 RNA polymerase
   2773..2796    +  promoter       Pc promoter (fragment): intI1 (promoter lies within the coding sequence); class 1 integron promoter
   2972..3028    +  CDS            GmR (fragment): gentamycin acetyltransferase; aacC1; confers resistance to gentamycin
   3035..3826    +  CDS            SmR: aminoglycoside adenylyltransferase (Murphy, 1985); aadA; confers resistance to spectinomycin and streptomycin
   3919..4507    +  rep_origin     ori: high-copy-number ColE1/pMB1/pBR322/pUC origin of replication
   4690..4782    +  CDS            lacI (fragment): lac repressor; lacI; The lac repressor binds to the lac operator to inhibit transcription in E. coli. This inhibition can be relieved by adding lactose or isopropyl-β-D-thiogalactopyranoside (IPTG).
   4837..4864    -  terminator     rrnB T2 terminator: transcription terminator T2 from the E. coli rrnB gene
   4996..5039    +  terminator     rrnB T1 terminator: Escherichia coli rrnB; transcription terminator T1 from the E. coli rrnB gene
   5086..35      -  CDS            lacZα (fragment) (across the origin): LacZα fragment of β-galactosidase; lacZ fragment
