>Addgene plasmid #136374 | pYPQ141-ZmUbi-RZ-Aa3.8.3 | addgene full sequence | sequence record 271508 | Addgene NGS Result
TTTCCCAGTCACGACGTTGTAAAACGACGGCCAGTCTTAAGCTCGGGCCCAATAATGATTTTATTTTGAC
TGATAGTGACCTGTTCGTTGCAACAAATTGATGAGCAATGCTTTTTTATAATGCCAACTTTGTATACAAA
AGTTGCCCCATGGCGTTCCCTCTAGAGAGATAATGAGCATTGCATGTCTAAGTTATAAAAAATTACCACA
TATTTTTTTTGTCACACTTGTTTGAAGTGCAGTTTATCTATCTTTATACATATATTTAAACTTTACTCTA
CGAATAATATAATCTATAGTACTACAATAATATCAGTGTTTTAGAGAATCATATAAATGAACAGTTAGAC
ATGGTCTAAAGGACAATTGAGTATTTTGACAACAGGACTCTACAGTTTTATCTTTTTAGTGTGCATGTGT
TCTCCTTTTTTTTTGCAAATAGCTTCACCTATATAATACTTCATCCATTTTATTAGTACATCCATTTAGG
GTTTAGGGTTAATGGTTTTTATAGACTAATTTTTTTAGTACATCTATTTTATTCTATTTTAGCCTCTAAA
TTAAGAAAACTAAAACTCTATTTTAGTTTTTTTATTTAATAATTTAGATATAAAATAGAATAAAATAAAG
TGACTAAAAATTAAACAAATACCCTTTAAGAAATTAAAAAAACTAAGGAAACATTTTTCTTGTTTCGAGT
AGATAATGCCAGCCTGTTAAACGCCGTCGACGAGTCTAACGGACACCAACCAGCGAACCAGCAGCGTCGC
GTCGGGCCAAGCGAAGCAGACGGCACGGCATCTCTGTCGCTGCCTCTGGACCCCTCTCGAGAGTTCCGCT
CCACCGTTGGACTTGCTCCGCTGTCGGCATCCAGAAATTGCGTGGCGGAGCGGCAGACGTGAGCCGGCAC
GGCAGGCGGCCTCCTCCTCCTCTCACGGCACCGGCAGCTACGGGGGATTCCTTTCCCACCGCTCCTTCGC
TTTCCCTTCCTCGCCCGCCGTAATAAATAGACACCCCCTCCACACCCTCTTTCCCCAACCTCGTGTTGTT
CGGAGCGCACACACACACAACCAGATCTCCCCCAAATCCACCCGTCGGCACCTCCGCTTCAAGGTACGCC
GCTCGTCCTCCCCCCCCCCCCCCTCTCTACCTTCTCTAGATCGGCGTTCCGGTCCATGGTTAGGGCCCGG
TAGTTCTACTTCTGTTCATGTTTGTGTTAGATCCGTGTTTGTGTTAGATCCGTGCTGCTAGCGTTCGTAC
ACGGATGCGACCTGTACGTCAGACACGTTCTGATTGCTAACTTGCCAGTGTTTCTCTTTGGGGAATCCTG
GGATGGCTCTAGCCGTTCCGCAGACGGGATCGATTTCATGATTTTTTTTGTTTCGTTGCATAGGGTTTGG
TTTGCCCTTTTCCTTTATTTCAATATATGCCGTGCACTTGTTTGTCGGGTCATCTTTTCATGCTTTTTTT
TGTCTTGGTTGTGATGATGTGGTCTGGTTGGGCGGTCGTTCTAGATCGGAGTAGAATTAATTCTGTTTCA
AACTACCTGGTGGATTTATTAATTTTGGATCTGTATGTGTGTGCCATACATATTCATAGTTACGAATTGA
AGATGATGGATGGAAATATCGATCTAGGATAGGTATACATGTTGATGCGGGTTTTACTGATGCATATACA
GAGATGCTTTTTGTTCGCTTGGTTGTGATGATGTGGTGTGGTTGGGCGGTCGTTCATTCGTTCTAGATCG
GAGTAGAATACTGTTTCAAACTACCTGGTGTATTTATTAATTTTGGAACTGTATGTGTGTGTCATACATC
TTCATAGTTACGAGTTTAAGATGGATGGAAATATCGATCTAGGATAGGTATACATGTTGATGTGGGTTTT
ACTGATGCATATACATGATGGCATATGCAGCATCTATTCATATGCTCTAACCTTGAGTACCTATCTATTA
TAATAAACAAGTATGTTTTATAATTATTTTGATCTTGATATACTTGGATGATGGCATATGCAGCAGCTAT
ATGTGGATTTTTTTAGCCCTGCCTTCATACGCTATTTATTTGCTTGGTACTGTTTCTTTTGTCGATGCTC
ACCCTGTTGTTTGGTGTTACTTCTGCAGGGATCCTTAGACCTGATGAGTCCGTGAGGACGAAACGAGTAA
GCTCGTCGTCTAAAGGACAGAATTTTTCAACGGGTGTGCCAATGGCCACTTTCCAGGTGGCAAAGCCCGT
TGAACTTCGGCCGACGTCTGTACCCACTAGGAGTACAAGGCCGAAGTGGCACGAGACGGAGCTCAGTCTG
ACCGCGGCGTCTCTGGCCGGCATGGTCCCAGCCTCCTCGCTGGCGCCGGCTGGGCAACATGCTTCGGCAT
GGCGAATGGGACGGTACCCGGCCGGAATTCGACCCAGCTTTCTTGTACAAAGTTGGCATTATAAAAAATA
ATTGCTCATCAATTTGTTGCAACGAACAGGTCACTATCAGTCAAAATAAAATCATTATTTGCCATCCAGC
TGATATCCCCTATAGTGAGTCGTATTACATGGTCATAGCATCCCCTATAGTGAGTCGTATTACATGGTCA
TAGCTGTTTCCTGGCAGCTCTGGCCCGTGTCTCAAAATCTCTGATGTTACATTGCACAAGATAAAAATAT
ATCATCATGCCTCCTCTGGACCAGCCAGGACAGAAATGCCTCGACTTCGCTGCTACCCAAGGTTGCCGGG
TGACGCACACCGTGGAAACGGATGAAGGCACGAACCCAGTGGACATAAGCCTGTTCGGTTCGTAAGCTGT
AATGCAAGTAGCGTATGCGCTCACGCAACTGGTCCAGAACCTTGACCGAACGCAGCGGTGGTAACGGCGC
AGTGGCGGTTTTCATGGCTTGTTATGACTGTTTTTTTGGGGTACAGTCTATGCCTCGGGCATCCAAGCAG
CAAGCGCGTTACGCCGTGGGTCGATGTTTGATGTTATGGAGCAGCAACGATGTTACGCAGCAGGGCAGTC
GCCCTAAAACAAAGTTAAACATTATGAGGGAAGCGGTGATCGCCGAAGTATCGACTCAACTATCAGAGGT
AGTTGGCGTCATCGAGCGCCATCTCGAACCGACGTTGCTGGCCGTACATTTGTACGGCTCCGCAGTGGAT
GGCGGCCTGAAGCCACACAGTGATATTGATTTGCTGGTTACGGTGACCGTAAGGCTTGATGAAACAACGC
GGCGAGCTTTGATCAACGACCTTTTGGAAACTTCGGCTTCCCCTGGAGAGAGCGAGATTCTCCGCGCTGT
AGAAGTCACCATTGTTGTGCACGACGACATCATTCCGTGGCGTTATCCAGCTAAGCGCGAACTGCAATTT
GGAGAATGGCAGCGCAATGACATTCTTGCAGGTATCTTCGAGCCAGCCACGATCGACATTGATCTGGCTA
TCTTGCTGACAAAAGCAAGAGAACATAGCGTTGCCTTGGTAGGTCCAGCGGCGGAGGAACTCTTTGATCC
GGTTCCTGAACAGGATCTATTTGAGGCGCTAAATGAAACCTTAACGCTATGGAACTCGCCGCCCGACTGG
GCTGGCGATGAGCGAAATGTAGTGCTTACGTTGTCCCGCATTTGGTACAGCGCAGTAACCGGCAAAATCG
CGCCGAAGGATGTCGCTGCCGACTGGGCAATGGAGCGCCTGCCGGCCCAGTATCAGCCCGTCATACTTGA
AGCTAGACAGGCTTATCTTGGACAAGAAGAAGATCGCTTGGCCTCGCGCGCAGATCAGTTGGAAGAATTT
GTCCACTACGTGAAAGGCGAGATCACCAAGGTAGTCGGCAAATAACCCTCGAGCCACCCATGACCAAAAT
CCCTTAACGTGAGTTACGCGTCGTTCCACTGAGCGTCAGACCCCGTAGAAAAGATCAAAGGATCTTCTTG
AGATCCTTTTTTTCTGCGCGTAATCTGCTGCTTGCAAACAAAAAAACCACCGCTACCAGCGGTGGTTTGT
TTGCCGGATCAAGAGCTACCAACTCTTTTTCCGAAGGTAACTGGCTTCAGCAGAGCGCAGATACCAAATA
CTGTTCTTCTAGTGTAGCCGTAGTTAGGCCACCACTTCAAGAACTCTGTAGCACCGCCTACATACCTCGC
TCTGCTAATCCTGTTACCAGTGGCTGCTGCCAGTGGCGATAAGTCGTGTCTTACCGGGTTGGACTCAAGA
CGATAGTTACCGGATAAGGCGCAGCGGTCGGGCTGAACGGGGGGTTCGTGCACACAGCCCAGCTTGGAGC
GAACGACCTACACCGAACTGAGATACCTACAGCGTGAGCTATGAGAAAGCGCCACGCTTCCCGAAGGGAG
AAAGGCGGACAGGTATCCGGTAAGCGGCAGGGTCGGAACAGGAGAGCGCACGAGGGAGCTTCCAGGGGGA
AACGCCTGGTATCTTTATAGTCCTGTCGGGTTTCGCCACCTCTGACTTGAGCGTCGATTTTTGTGATGCT
CGTCAGGGGGGCGGAGCCTATGGAAAAACGCCAGCAACGCGGCCTTTTTACGGTTCCTGGCCTTTTGCTG
GCCTTTTGCTCACATGTTCTTTCCTGCGTTATCCCCTGATTCTGTGGATAACCGTATTACCGCCTTTGAG
TGAGCTGATACCGCTCGCCGCAGCCGAACGACCGAGCGCAGCGAGTCAGTGAGCGAGGAAGCGGAAGAGC
GCCCAATACGCAAACCGCCTCTCCCCGCGCGTTGGCCGATTCATTAATGCAGCTGGCACGACAGGTTTCC
CGACTGGAAAGCGGGCAGTGAGCGCAACGCAATTAATACGCGTACCGCGAGCCAGGAAGAGTTTGTAGAA
ACGCAAAAAGGCCATCCGTCAGGATGGCCTTCTGCTTAGTTTGATGCCTGGCAGTTTATGGCGGGCGTCC
TGCCCGCCACCCTCCGGGCCGTTGCTTCACAACGTTCAAATCCGCTCCCGGCGGATTTGTCCTACTCAGG
AGAGCGTTCACCGACAAACAACAGATAAAACGAAAGGCCCAGTCTTCCGACTGAGCCTTTCGTTTTATTT
GATGCCTGGCAGTTCCCTACTCTCGCGTTAACGCTTGCATGGATGT
Features (pLannotate 1.2.2; 15 found; start..end, strand, type, name):
     51..134     +  protein_bind   attL1 (fragment): mutant version of attL; recombination site for the Gateway® LR reaction LR Clonase™
    125..145     +  protein_bind   attB5: mutant version of attB; core recombination site for the Gateway® BP reaction BP Clonase™
    166..2128    +  promoter       Ubi promoter: maize polyubiquitin gene promoter
   2141..2164    +  misc_RNA       sTRSV HHRz (fragment): hammerhead ribozyme from the tobacco ringspot virus satellite RNA (Khvorova et al., 2003)
   2412..2511    -  protein_bind   attL2: mutant version of attL; recombination site for the Gateway® LR reaction LR Clonase™
   2529..2547    -  promoter       T7 promoter: promoter for bacteriophage T7 RNA polymerase
   2564..2582    -  promoter       T7 promoter: promoter for bacteriophage T7 RNA polymerase
   2772..2795    +  promoter       Pc promoter (fragment): intI1 (promoter lies within the coding sequence); class 1 integron promoter
   2971..3027    +  CDS            GmR (fragment): gentamycin acetyltransferase; aacC1; confers resistance to gentamycin
   3034..3825    +  CDS            SmR: aminoglycoside adenylyltransferase (Murphy, 1985); aadA; confers resistance to spectinomycin and streptomycin
   3918..4506    +  rep_origin     ori: high-copy-number ColE1/pMB1/pBR322/pUC origin of replication
   4689..4781    +  CDS            lacI (fragment): lac repressor; lacI; The lac repressor binds to the lac operator to inhibit transcription in E. coli. This inhibition can be relieved by adding lactose or isopropyl-β-D-thiogalactopyranoside (IPTG).
   4836..4863    -  terminator     rrnB T2 terminator: transcription terminator T2 from the E. coli rrnB gene
   4995..5038    +  terminator     rrnB T1 terminator: Escherichia coli rrnB; transcription terminator T1 from the E. coli rrnB gene
   5085..35      -  CDS            lacZα (fragment) (across the origin): LacZα fragment of β-galactosidase; lacZ fragment
