[The description below was written by a language model from this plasmid's Addgene catalogue record and pLannotate feature annotations shown in this document.]
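Description:
pYPQ141-ZmUbi-RZ-Aa3.8.3 is a Gateway entry clone of about 5.1 kb, deposited as an empty backbone, for expressing AaCas12b single guide RNAs in plants. It is derived from pYPQ141-ZmUbi-RZ-Lb. In E. coli it replicates from a high-copy ColE1/pUC-type origin and is selected with spectinomycin through the aadA (SmR) adenylyltransferase gene. That gene lies downstream of a class 1 integron Pc promoter fragment and a short remnant of a gentamicin resistance gene. Small lacI and lacZα fragments, two T7 promoters and the rrnB T1/T2 terminators appear to be backbone elements outside the recombination cassette.

The functional cassette lies between an attL5 site and an attL2 site. The sequencing-derived annotation splits the first site into an attL1 fragment plus attB5, which is probably the same element, and the two sequence records differ by only one nucleotide. This flanking pair allows LR recombination into a destination vector, typically together with other entry clones in a multisite assembly. Inside the cassette, the maize polyubiquitin (ZmUbi) promoter, a Pol II promoter, drives the guide transcript. A hammerhead ribozyme fragment is annotated immediately downstream of it. According to the record, ribozyme processing releases a precisely trimmed sgRNA from the longer Pol II transcript. The scaffold is version 3.8 of the AaCas12b sgRNA and carries an MS2 hairpin in its third stem loop. MS2 hairpins are bound by the MS2 coat protein, so effector fusions can be recruited to the guide. The scaffold, the MS2 element, any downstream ribozyme and the spacer cloning site fall in the unannotated stretch before attL2, so their details are not given. Users supply their own target spacer for Cas12b-based plant genome engineering.
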