Addgene plasmid #136374: pYPQ141-ZmUbi-RZ-Aa3.8.3
Purpose: (Empty Backbone) Gateway entry clone for AaCas12b sgRNA expression under ZmUbi promoter with ribozyme processing; sgRNA scaffold 3.8 with MS2 at the third stem loop is used
Depositing lab: Yiping Qi. Depositing organization: University of Maryland, College Park. Publication: CRISPR-Cas12b enables efficient plant genome engineering. Ming M, Ren Q, Pan C, He Y, Zhang Y, Liu S, Zhong Z, Wang J, Malzahn AA, Wu J, Zheng X, Zhang Y, Qi Y. Nat Plants. 2020 Mar;6(3):202-208. doi: 10.1038/s41477-020-0614-6. Epub 2020 Mar 9. PubMed 32170285.
Backbone
  Vector backbone: pYPQ141-ZmUbi-RZ-Lb
  Vector type: Plant Expression, CRISPR
Growth in bacteria
  Bacterial resistance: Spectinomycin, 50 μg/mL
  Growth temperature: 37°C
  Growth strain: DH5alpha
  Copy number: High Copy
Terms and licenses: Academic/Nonprofit Terms; Industry Terms: Not Available to Industry
Depositor comments: sgRNA scaffold and MS2 sequence are from: Teng, F., Cui, T., Feng, G. et al. Repurposing CRISPR-Cas12b for mammalian genome engineering. Cell Discov 4, 63 (2018) doi:10.1038/s41421-018-0069-5
How to cite: pYPQ141-ZmUbi-RZ-Aa3.8.3 was a gift from Yiping Qi (Addgene plasmid # 136374 ; http://n2t.net/addgene:136374 ; RRID:Addgene_136374)
